>Addgene plasmid #164980 | pLJM1 FLCN (R164A) FLAG GFP | addgene full sequence | sequence record 328079 | Addgene NGS Result
ATTTACTAGTCTAACACTGAAAATTACATATTGACCCAAATGATTACATTTCAAAAGGTGCCTAAAAAAC
TTCACAAAACACACTCGCCAACCCCGAGCGCATAGTTCAAAACCGGAGCTTCAGCTACTTAAGAAGATAG
GTACATAAAACCGACCAAAGAAACTGACGCCTCACTTATCCCTCCCCTCACCAGAGGTCCGGCGCCTGTC
GATTCAGGAGAGCCTACCCTAGGCCCGAACCCTGCGTCCTGCGACGGAGAAAAGCCTACCGCACACCTAC
CGGCAGGTGGCCCCACCCTGCATTATAAGCCAACAGAACGGGTGACGTCACGACACGACGAGGGCGCGCG
CTCCCAAAGGTACGGGTGCACTGCCCAACGGCACCGCCATAACTGCCGCCCCCGCAACAGACGACAAACC
GAGTTCTCCAGTCAGTGACAAACTTCACGTCAGGGTCCCCAGATGGTGCCCCAGCCCATCTCACCCGAAT
AAGAGCTTTCCCGCATTAGCGAAGGCCTCAAGACCTTGGGTTCTTGCCGCCCACCATGCCCCCCACCTTG
TTTCAACGACCTCACAGCCCGCCTCACAAGCGTCTTCCATTCAAGACTCGGGAACAGCCGCCATTTTGCT
GCGCTCCCCCCAACCCCCAGTTCAGGGCAACCTTGCTCGCGGACCCAGACTACAGCCCTTGGCGGTCTCT
CCACACGCTTCCGTCCCACCGAGCGGCCCGGCGGCCACGAAAGCCCCGGCCAGCCCAGCAGCCCGCTACT
CACCAAGTGACGATCACAGCGATCCACAAACAAGAACCGCGACCCAAATCCCGGCTGCGACGGAACTAGC
TGTGCCACACCCGGCGCGTCCTTATATAATCATCGGCGTTCACCGCCCCACGGAGATCCCTCCGCAGAAT
CGCCGAGAAGGGACTACTTTTCCTCGCCTGTTCCGCTCTCTGGAAAGAAAACCAGTGCCCTAGAGTCACC
CAAGTCCCGTCCTAAAATGTCCTTCTGCTGATACTGGGGTTCTAAGGCCGAGTCTTATGAGCAGCGGGCC
GCTGTCCTGAGCGTCCGGGCGGAAGGATCAGGACGCTCGCTGCGCCCTTCGTCTGACGTGGCAGCGCTCG
CCGTGAGGAGGGGGGCGCCCGCGGGAGGCGCCAAAACCCGGCGCGGAGGCCGCTGCACCCATATGATAGT
CCATTTTAAAACATAATTTTAAAACTGCAAACTACCCAAGAAATTATTACTTTCTACGTCACGTATTTTG
TACTAATATCTTTGTGTTTACAGTCAAATTAATTCCAATTATCTCTCTAACAGCCTTGTATCGTATATGC
AAATATGAAGGAATCATGGGAAATAGGCCCTCGGTGAAGGGGGCGGCCGCTCGAGGCTAGTCTCGTGATC
GATACCGTCGAGATCCGTTCACTAATCGAATGGATCTGTCTCTGTCTCTCTCTCCACCTTCTTCTTCTAT
TCCTTCGGGCCTGTCGGGTCCCCTCGGGGTTGGGAGGTGGGTCTGAAACGATAATGGTGAATATCCCTGC
CTAACTCTATTCACTATAGAAAGTACAGCAAAAACTATTCTTAAACCTACCAAGCCTCCTACTATCATTA
TGAATAATTTTATATACCACAGCCAATTTGTTATGTTAAACCAATTCCACAAACTTGCCCATTTATCTAA
TTCCAATAATTCTTGTTCATTCTTTTCTTGCTGGTTTTGCGATTCTTCAATTAAGGAGTGTATTAAGCTT
GTGTAATTGTTAATTTCTCTGTCCCACTCCATCCAGGTCGTGTGATTCCAAATCTGTTCCAGAGATTTAT
TACTCCAACTAGCATTCCAAGGCACAGCAGTGGTGCAAATGAGTTTTCCAGAGCAACCCCAAATCCCCAG
GAGCTGTTGATCCTTTAGGTATCTTTCCACAGCCAGGATTCTTGCCTGGAGCTGCTTGATGCCCCAGACT
GTGAGTTGCAACAGATGCTGTTGCGCCTCAATAGCCCTCAGCAAATTGTTCTGCTGCTGCACTATACCAG
ACAATAATTGTCTGGCCTGTACCGTCAGCGTCATTGACGCTGCGCCCATAGTGCTTCCTGCTGCTCCCAA
GAACCCAAGGAACAAAGCTCCTATTCCCACTGCTCTTTTTTCTCTCTGCACCACTCTTCTCTTTGCCTTG
GTGGGTGCTACTCCTAATGGTTCAATTTTTACTACTTTATATTTATATAATTCACTTCTCCAATTGTCCC
TCATATCTCCTCCTCCAGGTCTGAAGATCAGCGGCCGCTTGCTGTGCGGTGGTCTTACTTTTGTTTTGCT
CTTCCTCTATCTTGTCTAAAGCTTCCTTGGTGTCTTTTATCTCTATCCTTTGATGCACACAATAGAGGGT
TGCTACTGTATTATATAATGATCTAAGTTCTTCTGATCCTGTCTGAAGGGATGGTTGTAGCTGTCCCAGT
ATTTGTCTACAGCCTTCTGATGTTTCTAACAGGCCAGGATTAACTGCGAATCGTTCTAGCTCCCTGCTTG
CCCATACTATATGTTTTAATTTATATTTTTTCTTTCCCCCTGGCCTTAACCGAATTTTTTCCCATCGCGA
TCTAATTCTCCCCCGCTTAATACTGACGCTCTCGCACCCATCTCTCTCCTTCTAGCCTCCGCTAGTCAAA
ATTTTTGGCGTACTCACCAGTCGCCGCCCCTCGCCTCTTGCCGTGCGCGCTTCAGCAAGCCGAGTCCTGC
GTCGAGAGAGCTCCTCTGGTTTCCCTTTCGCTTTCAAGTCCCTGTTCGGGCGCCACTGCTAGAGATTTTC
CACACTGACTAAAAGGGTCTGAGGGATCTCTAGTTACCAGAGTCACACAACAGACGGGCACACACTACTT
GAAGCACTCAAGGCAAGCTTTATTGAGGCTTAAGCAGTGGGTTCCCTAGTTAGCCAGAGAGCTCCCAGGC
TCAGATCTGGTCTAACCAGAGAGACCCGTTTATGTATCGAGCTAGGCACTTAAATACAATATCTCTGCAA
TGCGGCAATTCAGTGGTTCGTCCAATCCATGTCAGACCCGTCTGTTGCCTTCCTAATAAGGCACGATCGT
ACCACCTTACTTCCACCAATCGGCATGCACGGTGCTTTTTCTCTCCTTGTAAGGCATGTTGCTAACTCAT
CGTTACCATGTTGCAAGACTACAAGAGTATTGCATAAGACTACATTAAGCTTGCAGCTCCAGCTTTTGTT
CCCTTTAGTGAGGGTTAATTGCGCGCTTGGCGTAATCATGGTCATAGCTGTTTCCTGTGTGAAATTGTTA
TCCGCTCACAATTCCACACAACATACGAGCCGGAAGCATAAAGTGTAAAGCCTGGGGTGCCTAATGAGTG
AGCTAACTCACATTAATTGCGTTGCGCTCACTGCCCGCTTTCCAGTCGGGAAACCTGTCGTGCCAGCTGC
ATTAATGAATCGGCCAACGCGCGGGGAGAGGCGGTTTGCGTATTGGGCGCTCTTCCGCTTCCTCGCTCAC
TGACTCGCTGCGCTCGGTCGTTCGGCTGCGGCGAGCGGTATCAGCTCACTCAAAGGCGGTAATACGGTTA
TCCACAGAATCAGGGGATAACGCAGGAAAGAACATGTGAGCAAAAGGCCAGCAAAAGGCCAGGAACCGTA
AAAAGGCCGCGTTGCTGGCGTTTTTCCATAGGCTCCGCCCCCCTGACGAGCATCACAAAAATCGACGCTC
AAGTCAGAGGTGGCGAAACCCGACAGGACTATAAAGATACCAGGCGTTTCCCCCTGGAAGCTCCCTCGTG
CGCTCTCCTGTTCCGACCCTGCCGCTTACCGGATACCTGTCCGCCTTTCTCCCTTCGGGAAGCGTGGCGC
TTTCTCATAGCTCACGCTGTAGGTATCTCAGTTCGGTGTAGGTCGTTCGCTCCAAGCTGGGCTGTGTGCA
CGAACCCCCCGTTCAGCCCGACCGCTGCGCCTTATCCGGTAACTATCGTCTTGAGTCCAACCCGGTAAGA
CACGACTTATCGCCACTGGCAGCAGCCACTGGTAACAGGATTAGCAGAGCGAGGTATGTAGGCGGTGCTA
CAGAGTTCTTGAAGTGGTGGCCTAACTACGGCTACACTAGAAGAACAGTATTTGGTATCTGCGCTCTGCT
GAAGCCAGTTACCTTCGGAAAAAGAGTTGGTAGCTCTTGATCCGGCAAACAAACCACCGCTGGTAGCGGT
GGTTTTTTTGTTTGCAAGCAGCAGATTACGCGCAGAAAAAAAGGATCTCAAGAAGATCCTTTGATCTTTT
CTACGGGGTCTGACGCTCAGTGGAACGAAAACTCACGTTAAGGGATTTTGGTCATGAGATTATCAAAAAG
GATCTTCACCTAGATCCTTTTAAATTAAAAATGAAGTTTTAAATCAATCTAAAGTATATATGAGTAAACT
TGGTCTGACAGTTACCAATGCTTAATCAGTGAGGCACCTATCTCAGCGATCTGTCTATTTCGTTCATCCA
TAGTTGCCTGACTCCCCGTCGTGTAGATAACTACGATACGGGAGGGCTTACCATCTGGCCCCAGTGCTGC
AATGATACCGCGAGACCCACGCTCACCGGCTCCAGATTTATCAGCAATAAACCAGCCAGCCGGAAGGGCC
GAGCGCAGAAGTGGTCCTGCAACTTTATCCGCCTCCATCCAGTCTATTAATTGTTGCCGGGAAGCTAGAG
TAAGTAGTTCGCCAGTTAATAGTTTGCGCAACGTTGTTGCCATTGCTACAGGCATCGTGGTGTCACGCTC
GTCGTTTGGTATGGCTTCATTCAGCTCCGGTTCCCAACGATCAAGGCGAGTTACATGATCCCCCATGTTG
TGCAAAAAAGCGGTTAGCTCCTTCGGTCCTCCGATCGTTGTCAGAAGTAAGTTGGCCGCAGTGTTATCAC
TCATGGTTATGGCAGCACTGCATAATTCTCTTACTGTCATGCCATCCGTAAGATGCTTTTCTGTGACTGG
TGAGTACTCAACCAAGTCATTCTGAGAATAGTGTATGCGGCGACCGAGTTGCTCTTGCCCGGCGTCAATA
CGGGATAATACCGCGCCACATAGCAGAACTTTAAAAGTGCTCATCATTGGAAAACGTTCTTCGGGGCGAA
AACTCTCAAGGATCTTACCGCTGTTGAGATCCAGTTCGATGTAACCCACTCGTGCACCCAACTGATCTTC
AGCATCTTTTACTTTCACCAGCGTTTCTGGGTGAGCAAAAACAGGAAGGCAAAATGCCGCAAAAAAGGGA
ATAAGGGCGACACGGAAATGTTGAATACTCATACTCTTCCTTTTTCAATATTATTGAAGCATTTATCAGG
GTTATTGTCTCATGAGCGGATACATATTTGAATGTATTTAGAAAAATAAACAAATAGGGGTTCCGCGCAC
ATTTCCCCGAAAAGTGCCACCTAAATTGTAAGCGTTAATATTTTGTTAAAATTCGCGTTAAATTTTTGTT
AAATCAGCTCATTTTTTAACCAATAGGCCGAAATCGGCAAAATCCCTTATAAATCAAAAGAATAGACCGA
GATAGGGT
[37 nt withheld, positions 5539-5575]
AAAGAACGTGGACTCCAACGTCAAAGG
[49 nt withheld, positions 5603-5651]
T
[91 nt withheld, positions 5653-5743]
G
[124 nt withheld, positions 5745-5868]
CCCATTCGCCATTCAGGCTGCGCAACTGTTGGGAAGGGCGATCGGTGCGGGCCTCTTCGCTATTACGCCA
GCTGGCGAAAGGGGGATGTGCTGCAAGGCGATTAAGTTGGGTAACGCCAGGGTTTTCCCAGTCACGACGT
TGTAAAACGACGGCCAGTGAGCGCGCGTAATACGACTCACTATAGGGCGAATTGGGTACGTCCCTAGGCC
TCCAAAAAAGCCTCCTCACTACTTCTGGAATAGCTCAGAGGCCGAGGCGGCCTCGGCCTCTGCATAAATA
AAAAAAATTAGTCAGCCATGGGGCGGAGAATGGGCGGAACTGGGCGGAGTTAGGGGCGGGATGGGCGGAG
TTAGGGGCGGGATAGCTAGAGCCAGACATGATAAGATACATTGATGAGTTTGGACAAACCACAACTAGAA
TGCAGTGAAAAAAATGCTTTATTTGTGAAATTTGTGATGCTATTGCTTTATTTGTAACCATTATAAGCTG
CAATAAACAAGTTCCTCTCACTCTCTGATATTCATTTCTTTGCAAGTTATAAATACTGAATAATAAGATG
ACATGAACTACTACTGCTAGAGATTTTCCACACTGACTAAAAGGGTCTGAGGGATCTCTAGTTACCAGAG
TCACACAACAGACGGGCACACACTACTTGAAGCACTCAAGGCAAGCTTTATTGAGGCTTAAGCAGTGGGT
TCCCTAGTTAGCCAGAGAGCTCCCAGGCTCAGATCTGGTCTAACCAGAGAGACCCAGTACAAGCAAAAAG
CAGATCTTGTCTTCGTTGGGAGTGAATTAGCCCTTCCAGTCCCCCCTTTTCTTTTAAAAAGTGGCTAAGA
TCTACAGCTGCCTTGTAAGTCATTGGTCTTAAAGGTACCGATGCATGGGGTCGTGCGCTCCTTTCGGTCG
GGCGCTGCGGGTCGTGGGGCGGGCGTCAGGCACCGGGCTTGCGGGTCATGCACCAGGTGCGCGGTCCTTC
GGGCACCTCGACGTCGGCGGTGACGGTGAAGCCGAGCCGCTCGTAGAAGGGGAGGTTGCGGGGCGCGGAG
GTCTCCAGGAAGGCGGGCACCCCGGCGCGCTCGGCCGCCTCCACTCCGGGGAGCACGACGGCGCTGCCCA
GACCCTTGCCCTGGTGGTCGGGCGAGACGCCGACGGTGGCCAGGAACCACGCGGGCTCCTTGGGCCGGTG
CGGCGCCAGGAGGCCTTCCATCTGTTGCTGCGCGGCCAGCCGGGAACCGCTCAACTCGGCCATGCGCGGG
CCGATCTCGGCGAACACCGCCCCCGCTTCGACGCTCTCCGGCGTGGTCCAGACCGCCACCGCGGCGCCGT
CGTCCGCGACCCACACCTTGCCGATGTCGAGCCCGACGCGCGTGAGGAAGAGTTCTTGCAGCTCGGTGAC
CCGCTCGATGTGGCGGTCCGGATCGACGGTGTGGCGCGTGGCGGGGTAGTCGGCGAACGCGGCGGCGAGG
GTGCGTACGGCCCTGGGGACGTCGTCGCGGGTGGCGAGGCGCACCGTGGGCTTGTACTCGGTCATGGTAA
GCTCCGGTGGATCCCCCTGGGGAGAGAGGTCGGTGATTCGGTCAACGAGGGAGCCGACTGCCGACGTGCG
CTCCGGAGGCTTGCAGAATGCGGAACACCGCGCGGGCAGGAACAGGGCCCACACTACCGCCCCACACCCC
GCCTCCCGCACCGCCCCTTCCCGGCCGCTGCTCTCGGCGCGCCCTGCTGAGCAGCCGCTATTGGCCACAG
CCCATCGCGGTCGGCGCGCTGCCATTGCTCCCTGGCGCTGTCCGTCTGCGAGGGTACTAGTGAGACGTGC
GGCTTCCGTTTGTCACGTCCGGCACGCCGCGAACCGCAAGGAACCTTCCCGACTTAGGGGCGGAGCAGGA
AGCGTCGCCGGGGGGCCCACAAGGGTAGCGGCGAAGATCCGGGTGACGCTGCGAACGGACGTGAAGAATG
TGCGAGACCCAGGGTCGGCGCCGCTGCGTTTCCCGGAACCACGCCCAGAGCAGCCGCGTCCCTGCGCAAA
CCCAGGGCTGCCTTGGAAAAGGCGCAACCCCAACCCCCTCGAGCCGCGGCCAAAGTGGATCTCTGCTGTC
CCTGTAATAAACCCGAAAATTTTGAATTTTTGTAATTTGTTTTTGTAATTCTTTAGTTTGTATGTCTGTT
GCTATTATGTCTACTATTCTTTCCCCTGCACTGTACCCCCCAATCCCCCCTTTTCTTTTAAAATTGTGGA
TGAATACTGCCATTTGTCTCGAGGTCGAGAATTCTCACTTGTACAGCTCGTCCATGCCGAGAGTGATCCC
GGCGGCGGTCACGAACTCCAGCAGGACCATGTGATCGCGCTTCTCGTTGGGGTCTTTGCTCAGGGCGGAC
TGGGTGCTCAGGTAGTGGTTGTCGGGCAGCAGCACGGGGCCGTCGCCGATGGGGGTGTTCTGCTGGTAGT
GGTCGGCGAGCTGCACGCTGCCGTCCTCGATGTTGTGGCGGATCTTGAAGTTCACCTTGATGCCGTTCTT
CTGCTTGTCGGCCATGATATAGACGTTGTGGCTGTTGTAGTTGTACTCCAGCTTGTGCCCCAGGATGTTG
CCGTCCTCCTTGAAGTCGATGCCCTTCAGCTCGATGCGGTTCACCAGGGTGTCGCCCTCGAACTTCACCT
CGGCGCGGGTCTTGTAGTTGCCGTCGTCCTTGAAGAAGATGGTGCGCTCCTGGACGTAGCCTTCGGGCAT
GGCGGACTTGAAGAAGTCGTGCTGCTTCATGTGGTCGGGGTAGCGGCTGAAGCACTGCACGCCGTAGGTC
AGGGTGGTCACGAGGGTGGGCCAGGGCACGGGCAGCTTGCCGGTGGTGCAGATGAACTTCAGGGTCAGCT
TGCCGTAGGTGGCATCGCCCTCGCCCTCGCCGGACACGCTGAACTTGTGGCCGTTTACGTCGCCGTCCAG
CTCGACCAGGATGGGCACCACCCCGGTGAACAGCTCCTCGCCCTTGCTCACGTCGACGCTTCCACTACCG
CTACCCTTGTCGTCATCGTCTTTGTAGTCATTTCTGGACTCGCTGGCTGTTGGGCTCCGCACGGTAGACA
TCAGGTGGGACTTGTATGTCTTGCTCAGGCCGGTCATCCAGAACTTCAGCAGCTTCACGTTATCCTCCTC
AGAGGCGCCCAGGATGGACAGCAGCTTCTGTGTATCCTCCTTAGGGCGGGAGTCCACCTTGGTAAACTTG
AACAGCACCTTCACCTTATTCATCCACTCCTCCTTCAGGCACACCAGGCACTGATCCACCACGTCCACGC
TCAGATTCTGGTTTGTCAGGGCGGCCTCGATCTTGTTCAGGATGGTTGGGCCCACCCTGTCTGCTGCCAC
AGGAGAGCCGGATGTCACCACAAACTCATACTTGCTCAGAGACTGATCGTCCTCACAGCCCACTGGGTGC
AGGGTGCTCCGGGCGGCGGCGTGCACCTCCACGATCACGGCAAACTCGCTAGACAGCACGTGAGGTGGGA
TCTGCACGTGAGGGCTCAGGCCCAGGAAATTACACCTGTAGGCCTCCTCATACTGGGAGCTGTAGGGGAT
GATGCGCACGCAGCCCACTGGCAGCATGGTCCTCAGCACCTCGAAGGCAGACTGCACCAGATCCACGTCG
CGGGACTTCCAGATGACCTGGTTGCCCATCAGCACGTGCCAGGCCAGCATCCTAAAGCTGGGGGCGCCCA
GCACCTGTCTCATGTGCCTCAGAGACTTGAACACTGGCAGCTTTCTAGGCTGCCAGCTGCCGCAGCCAGA
CAGAGAGGAGCTCTCGGCTGGTCCCTGTGTCAGCTCCCTTCCCTCGGTGGACTCTGGCAGCACTGGTGCC
TTCTCCTCCTCTTCTGCCTCGCTATTATCCCAGGACTCGCTCTCCTCCTCCAGGTCGGCCAGCTTCTCCA
TCTGCACCAGTGTGTCCTCGGTAGGGGCGCCCTCCAGCAGCTTCTCTGTCAGCCTGGAGCCACAGGCCTT
CAGCAGCCAGGCAAAGCTGGTGTGCAGGCAGGCCCACAGATTATCGTCGGATGTCAGGCTGGTCAGAGAG
CGGGCGGCATTGCCGTTCCTCTGGTGCAGAAAAGGTGTGAAGGCGGTGTTCATCCTCTGGGCCCTCTGTG
GACAGCCAAACTGCTCGGCCTCGAACACCTTCAGGGCCTTGCCCTGCAGCTCGTCGATGATGCCTCTCAC
CTTGCCCAGCAGAAAGGGCCAAGAGTTGATCAGGTAGATCCGGTCCATCATGATTGTGATGATGGAATAC
CACCGCTGGAAGCCGGCGGCCAGGCTATCCTTGATAAAGAAGGTGTGAGAAAACACGAAGCCGTGCTGCT
CGTCGCCAAAGAAGATAGGTCCCTCTCTTCCTGGGCACACCTCGCAAGACAGGGATCTCACGCAGGCCTG
CCGCACGATGGAGAACAGCTGAGGGTGGCTGGGGTGCTGGTGAGACACGTACTTGATGCTTGTCTCCTTA
TCGTGAGAGATATAGCCAGGGTGTCCTGCGGCCAGGGACCGACATCCCTCGCACATGTCGCTCTTCTTTG
GGCCAGGAGAGGAGCTCTCCACAGAGGCTCCCTCTGCTGGGGAGTGGGCTCTCATCCGGCTATTCATCTG
GATGCCGCCCTCCTCCTCCTCTGCCTGCTCTCCCTGTCCTGGGCTATCCTCGTTTCCGTCGCCCTGTGGC
AGTGGTGCGTGCAGCACCTCTGTGCAAAACAGGGTCCGTGGGCCGTGCAGCTCACAGAAGTGGCACAGGG
CCACGATGGCGTTCATCATGGTGGCACCGGTAGCGCTAGCGTCTAACAAAAAAGCCAAAAACGGCCAGAA
TTTAGCGGACA
Features (pLannotate 1.2.2; 28 found; start..end, strand, type, name):
   1180..1362    -  promoter       U6 promoter (fragment): RNA polymerase III promoter for human U6 snRNA
   1412..1512    -  CDS            Rev (fragment): human immunodeficiency virus 1 (HIV-1) Rev protein; rev; enhances nuclear export of unspliced and incompletely spliced viral mRNAs
   1889..2122    -  misc_feature   RRE: The Rev response element (RRE) of HIV-1 allows for Rev-dependent mRNA export from the nucleus to the cytoplasm.
   2268..2631    -  CDS            HIV-1 gag (fragment): gag protein from human immunodeficiency virus 1; gag
   2615..2740    -  misc_feature   HIV-1 Ψ: packaging signal of human immunodeficiency virus type 1
   2787..2967    -  LTR            5' LTR (truncated): truncated 5' long terminal repeat (LTR) from HIV-1
   2968..3194    -  promoter       RSV promoter: Rous sarcoma virus enhancer/promoter
   3222..3240    -  promoter       T3 promoter: promoter for bacteriophage T3 RNA polymerase
   3283..3305    -  protein_bind   lac operator (fragment): The lac repressor binds to the lac operator to inhibit transcription in E. coli. This inhibition can be relieved by adding lactose or isopropyl-β-D-thiogalactopyranoside (IPTG). lac repressor encoded by lacI
   3309..3339    -  promoter       lac promoter: promoter for the E. coli lac operon
   3354..3375    -  protein_bind   CAP binding site: CAP binding activates transcription in the presence of cAMP. E. coli catabolite activator protein
   3388..3480    -  CDS            lacI (fragment): lac repressor; lacI; The lac repressor binds to the lac operator to inhibit transcription in E. coli. This inhibition can be relieved by adding lactose or isopropyl-β-D-thiogalactopyranoside (IPTG).
   3663..4251    -  rep_origin     ori: high-copy-number ColE1/pMB1/pBR322/pUC origin of replication
   4422..5282    -  CDS            AmpR: β-lactamase; bla; confers resistance to ampicillin, carbenicillin, and related antibiotics
   5283..5387    -  promoter       AmpR promoter: bla
   5440..5868    -  rep_origin     f1 ori (sequence partly withheld): f1 bacteriophage origin of replication; arrow indicates direction of (+) strand synthesis
   5873..6028    -  CDS            lacZα (fragment): LacZα fragment of β-galactosidase; lacZ fragment
   6036..6054    +  promoter       T7 promoter: promoter for bacteriophage T7 RNA polymerase
   6075..6210    -  rep_origin     SV40 ori: SV40 origin of replication
   6250..6371    -  polyA_signal   SV40 poly(A) signal: SV40 polyadenylation signal
   6443..6676    -  LTR            3' LTR (ΔU3): self-inactivating 3' long terminal repeat (LTR) from HIV-1
   6678..6761    -  CDS            nef (fragment): NEF_HV1Z2 - Experimental evidence at protein level: Swiss-Prot protein existence level 1. Extracellular Nef protein targets CD4(+) T-lymphocytes for apoptosis by interacting with CXCR4 surface receptors. From Human immunodeficiency virus type 1 group M subtype D (isolate Z2/CDC-Z34) (HIV-1).
   6804..7403    -  CDS            PuroR: puromycin N-acetyltransferase; pac from Streptomyces alboniger; confers resistance to puromycin
   7425..7935    -  promoter       hPGK promoter: human phosphoglycerate kinase 1 promoter
   7984..8101    -  misc_feature   cPPT/CTS: central polypurine tract and central termination sequence of HIV-1
   8143..8859    -  CDS            EBFP: enhanced blue variant of GFP mammalian codon-optimized
   8908..10644   -  CDS            FLCN: FLCN_HUMAN - Also known as BHD From Homo sapiens (Human).
  10669..1171    -  promoter       UbC promoter (across the origin): human ubiquitin C promoter
