[The description below was written by a language model from this plasmid's Addgene catalogue record and pLannotate feature annotations shown in this document.]
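Description:
pLJM1 FLCN (R164A) FLAG GFP is a lentiviral transfer plasmid of about 10.7 kb for stable expression of human folliculin (FLCN) carrying the R164A point mutation in mammalian cells. It is built on the pLJM1 backbone, in which the original CMV promoter has been replaced by the human ubiquitin C (UbC) promoter. In bacteria it is maintained through a high-copy ColE1/pUC-type origin and selected with ampicillin via the β-lactamase gene. An f1 origin and remnants of the lac region and T3/T7 promoters are also present from the parental cloning vector.

The viral cassette has a third-generation, self-inactivating layout. An RSV promoter fused to a truncated HIV-1 5' LTR drives genomic RNA production in packaging cells, followed by the Ψ packaging signal, a gag fragment and the Rev response element for Rev-dependent nuclear export. A ΔU3 3' LTR disables LTR promoter activity after integration, and an SV40 poly(A) signal and SV40 origin lie beyond it. Within the provirus, the UbC promoter drives FLCN(R164A) fused at its C terminus to a single FLAG epitope and GFP, allowing detection, immunoprecipitation and live imaging of the protein. The automated annotation labels the fluorescent protein ORF as EBFP, most likely a close-homology call, since the catalogue entry specifies GFP. It is followed by a cPPT/CTS element and an hPGK promoter driving puromycin N-acetyltransferase for selection of transduced cells. A U6 promoter fragment persists as a backbone remnant.

The associated work concerns the lysosomal folliculin complex and Rag GTPase regulation, so the construct presumably serves to compare this mutant with wild-type FLCN, though the record does not state the mutation's functional effect.
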