Addgene plasmid #164980: pLJM1 FLCN (R164A) FLAG GFP
Purpose: Lentiviral vector for FLCN expression in mammalian cells
Depositing lab: Roberto Zoncu. Depositing organization: University of California, Berkeley. Publication: Structural mechanism of a Rag GTPase activation checkpoint by the lysosomal folliculin complex. Lawrence RE, Fromm SA, Fu Y, Yokom AL, Kim DJ, Thelen AM, Young LN, Lim CY, Samelson AJ, Hurley JH, Zoncu R. Science. 2019 Nov 22;366(6468):971-977. doi: 10.1126/science.aax0364. Epub 2019 Oct 31. PubMed 31672913.
Backbone
  Vector backbone: PLJM1
  Modifications to backbone: CMV promoter was switched to UBC promoter
  Vector type: Mammalian Expression, Lentiviral
  Selectable markers: Puromycin
Growth in bacteria
  Bacterial resistance: Ampicillin, 100 μg/mL
  Growth temperature: 37°C
  Growth strain: NEB Stable
  Copy number: High Copy
Gene/Insert
  Gene/Insert name: FLCN (alt name: Folliculin)
  Species: H. sapiens (human)
  Mutation: R164A
  Entrez Gene: FLCN (a.k.a. BHD, DENND8B, FLCL)
  Promoter: UBC
  Tag / fusion protein: 1xFLAG-GFP (C terminal on insert)
  Cloning method: Gibson Cloning
  Sequencing primers: 5′ hUBCpro-F: TGAAGCTCCGGTTTTGAACT; 3′ GACGTGAAGAATGTGCGAGA
Terms and licenses: Academic/Nonprofit Terms; Industry Terms: Not Available to Industry
How to cite: pLJM1 FLCN (R164A) FLAG GFP was a gift from Roberto Zoncu (Addgene plasmid # 164980 ; http://n2t.net/addgene:164980 ; RRID:Addgene_164980)
